Addgene plasmid #17654: ISceI-GR-RFP
Depositing lab: Tom Misteli. Depositing organization: National Cancer Institute (NCI). Publication: Positional stability of single double-strand breaks in mammalian cells. Soutoglou E, Dorn JF, Sengupta K, Jasin M, Nussenzweig A, Ried T, Danuser G, Misteli T. Nat Cell Biol. 2007 Jun . 9(6):675-82. 10.1038/ncb1591 PubMed 17486118.
Backbone
  Vector backbone: pDsRed-Monomer-C1
  Backbone manufacturer: Clontech
  Backbone size w/o insert (bp): 4700
  Vector type: Mammalian Expression
Growth in bacteria
  Bacterial resistance: Kanamycin, 50 μg/mL
  Growth temperature: 37°C
  Growth strain: DH5alpha
  Copy number: High Copy
Gene/Insert
  Gene/Insert name: I-SceI-GRLBD (alt names: SCEI; GR ligand binding domain; glucocorticoid receptor)
  Species: R. norvegicus (rat), S. cerevisiae (budding yeast)
  Mutation: C655G mutation in the glucocorticoid receptor (see comments)
  Entrez Gene: SCEI (a.k.a. Q0160); Nr3c1 (a.k.a. GR, Gcr, Grl)
  Tag / fusion protein: mRFP (N terminal on backbone)
  Cloning method: Restriction Enzyme; 5′ cloning site SacI (not destroyed); 3′ cloning site BamHI (not destroyed)
  Sequencing primers: 5′ DsRed1-C; 3′ SV40pA-R
Terms and licenses: Academic/Nonprofit Terms; Industry Terms: Not Available to Industry
Depositor comments: The Ligand Binding Domain (LBD) of GR was amplified from pCI-nGFP-C656G GR (gift from G. Hager) and cloned into pEGFP-C2 (Clontech) in the SacII and BamHI sites. The C656G mutation of GR that makes it more responsive to ligand and trasnfers it more quickly to the nucleus. Similarly, the I-SceI cDNA was amplified from HA-I-SceI and cloned into the previously described GFP-GRLBD into the SacI and SalI restriction sites. Finally, the chimeric I-SceI–GR cDNA was subcloned into pDsRed-Monomer-C1 (Clontech) into the SacI and BamHI sites.
How to cite: ISceI-GR-RFP was a gift from Tom Misteli (Addgene plasmid # 17654 ; http://n2t.net/addgene:17654 ; RRID:Addgene_17654)
