[The description below was written by a language model from this plasmid's Addgene catalogue record and pLannotate feature annotations shown in this document.]
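Description:
ISceI-GR-RFP is a mammalian expression plasmid built on the Clontech pDsRed-Monomer-C1 backbone, with a sequenced length of about 6.3 kb. It is propagated at high copy in E. coli from a ColE1/pUC-type origin and also carries an f1 origin. A single Tn5 aminoglycoside phosphotransferase gene (NeoR/KanR) lies downstream of tandem bacterial (bla) and SV40 early promoters and is followed by an HSV TK polyadenylation signal. It provides kanamycin selection in bacteria and can support G418 selection in mammalian cells. Short annotated fragments of ble, SV40 large T antigen and a bGH poly(A) signal appear to be backbone remnants rather than functional parts.

The payload is a single open reading frame driven by the CMV immediate early enhancer and promoter and terminated by the SV40 poly(A) signal. It encodes monomeric DsRed at the N terminus (listed as mRFP in the catalogue fields), followed by a short stretch of polylinker, the yeast homing endonuclease I-SceI, and the ligand binding domain of the rat glucocorticoid receptor (Nr3c1). The chimeric I-SceI–GR cDNA was moved into the backbone between the SacI and BamHI sites. The receptor domain carries a cysteine-to-glycine substitution, numbered C655G in the mutation field and C656G in the depositor comments. The depositor says it makes the receptor more responsive to ligand and speeds its transfer into the nucleus.

Together these parts make I-SceI activity ligand-controllable. Glucocorticoid receptor fusions generally stay cytoplasmic until hormone is added and then move to the nucleus, where the endonuclease can cut its 18 bp recognition site, while the red tag allows relocalisation to be followed by microscopy. The associated publication concerns the positional stability of single double-strand breaks in mammalian cells, consistent with use for timed induction of a defined break at an integrated I-SceI site.
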