Features (pLannotate 1.2.2; 16 found; start..end, strand, type, name):
     68..371     +  enhancer       CMV enhancer: human cytomegalovirus immediate early enhancer
    372..575     +  promoter       CMV promoter: human cytomegalovirus (CMV) immediate early promoter
    620..1294    +  CDS            DsRed.M1: DsRed.M1 is a basic (constitutively fluorescent) red fluorescent protein published in 2007, derived from Discosoma sp..
   1295..1318    +  misc_feature   MCS (fragment): multiple cloning site
   1319..2023    +  CDS            SCEI (sequence partly withheld): SCE1_YEAST - Also known as OMEGA, SECY. Experimental evidence at protein level: Swiss-Prot protein existence level 1. Mitochondrial DNA endonuclease involved in intron homing. It introduces a specific double-strand break in the DNA of the 21S rRNA gene and thus mediates the insertion of an intron, containing its own coding sequence (group I intron), into an intronless gene. Specifically recognizes and cleaves the sequence 5'-TAGGGATAACAGGGTAAT-3'. From Saccharomyces cerevisiae (strain ATCC 204508 / S288c) (Baker's yeast).
   2024..2938    +  CDS            Nr3c1 (fragment): GCR_RAT - Also known as Grl. Experimental evidence at protein level: Swiss-Prot protein existence level 1. [Isoform A]: Has transcriptional activation and repression activity. Mediates glucocorticoid-induced apoptosis. Promotes accurate chromosome segregation during mitosis. May act as a tumor suppressor. May play a negative role in adipogenesis through the regulation of lipolytic and antilipogenic gene expression. From Rattus norvegicus (Rat).
   2964..3048    +  CDS            large T antigen (fragment): large T antigen from SV40 (simian virus 40)
   3071..3192    +  polyA_signal   SV40 poly(A) signal: SV40 polyadenylation signal
   3226..3654    -  rep_origin     f1 ori (sequence partly withheld): f1 bacteriophage origin of replication; arrow indicates direction of (+) strand synthesis
   3681..3785    +  promoter       AmpR promoter: bla
   3787..4144    +  promoter       SV40 promoter: SV40 enhancer and early promoter
   4179..4973    +  CDS            NeoR/KanR: aminoglycoside phosphotransferase from Tn5; aph(3')-II (or nptII); confers resistance to neomycin, kanamycin, and G418 (Geneticin®)
   4994..5146    +  CDS            ble (fragment): BLE_KLEPN - Experimental evidence at protein level: Swiss-Prot protein existence level 1. Binding protein with a strong affinity to the bleomycin family of antibiotics. Binds to CL990; an antimitotic-antibiotic compound. From Klebsiella pneumoniae.
   5205..5252    +  polyA_signal   HSV TK poly(A) signal: herpes simplex virus thymidine kinase polyadenylation signal (Cole and Stacy, 1985)
   5343..5359    -  polyA_signal   bGH poly(A) signal (fragment): bovine growth hormone polyadenylation signal
   5581..6169    +  rep_origin     ori: high-copy-number ColE1/pMB1/pBR322/pUC origin of replication
>Addgene plasmid #17654 | ISceI-GR-RFP | addgene full sequence | sequence record 469991 | Addgene NGS Result
CATGCATTAGTTATTAATAGTAATCAATTACGGGGTCATTAGTTCATAGCCCATATATGGAGTTCCGCGT
TACATAACTTACGGTAAATGGCCCGCCTGGCTGACCGCCCAACGACCCCCGCCCATTGACGTCAATAATG
ACGTATGTTCCCATAGTAACGCCAATAGGGACTTTCCATTGACGTCAATGGGTGGAGTATTTACGGTAAA
CTGCCCACTTGGCAGTACATCAAGTGTATCATATGCCAAGTACGCCCCCTATTGACGTCAATGACGGTAA
ATGGCCCGCCTGGCATTATGCCCAGTACATGACCTTATGGGACTTTCCTACTTGGCAGTACATCTACGTA
TTAGTCATCGCTATTACCATGGTGATGCGGTTTTGGCAGTACATCAATGGGCGTGGATAGCGGTTTGACT
CACGGGGATTTCCAAGTCTCCACCCCATTGACGTCAATGGGAGTTTGTTTTGGCACCAAAATCAACGGGA
CTTTCCAAAATGTCGTAACAACTCCGCCCCATTGACGCAAATGGGCGGTAGGCGTGTACGGTGGGAGGTC
TATATAAGCAGAGCTGGTTTAGTGAACCGTCAGATCCGCTAGCGCTACCGGTCGCCACCATGGACAACAC
CGAGGACGTCATCAAGGAGTTCATGCAGTTCAAGGTGCGCATGGAGGGCTCCGTGAACGGCCACTACTTC
GAGATCGAGGGCGAGGGCGAGGGCAAGCCCTACGAGGGCACCCAGACCGCCAAGCTGCAGGTGACCAAGG
GCGGCCCCCTGCCCTTCGCCTGGGACATCCTGTCCCCCCAGTTCCAGTACGGCTCCAAGGCCTACGTGAA
GCACCCCGCCGACATCCCCGACTACATGAAGCTGTCCTTCCCCGAGGGCTTCACCTGGGAGCGCTCCATG
AACTTCGAGGACGGCGGCGTGGTGGAGGTGCAGCAGGACTCCTCCCTGCAGGACGGCACCTTCATCTACA
AGGTGAAGTTCAAGGGCGTGAACTTCCCCGCCGACGGCCCCGTAATGCAGAAGAAGACTGCCGGCTGGGA
GCCCTCCACCGAGAAGCTGTACCCCCAGGACGGCGTGCTGAAGGGCGAGATCTCCCACGCCCTGAAGCTG
AAGGACGGCGGCCACTACACCTGCGACTTCAAGACCGTGTACAAGGCCAAGAAGCCCGTGCAGCTGCCCG
GCAACCACTACGTGGACTCCAAGCTGGACATCACCAACCACAACGAGGACTACACCGTGGTGGAGCAGTA
CGAGCACGCCGAGGCCCGCCACTCCGGCTCCCAGTCCGGACTCAGATCTCGAGCTCAAATGAAA
[354 nt withheld, positions 1325-1678]
AAAAAAACCATCCCGAACAACCTGGTTGAAAACTACCTGACCCCGATGTCTCTGGCATACTGGTTCATGG
ATGATGGTGGTAAATGGGATTACAACAAAAACTCTACCAACAAATCGATCGTACTGAACACCCAGTCTTT
CACTTTCGAAGAAGTAGAATACCTGGTTAAGGGTCTGCGTAACAAATTCCAACTGAACTGTTACGTAAAA
ATCAACAAAAACAAACCGATCATCTACATCGATTCTATGTCTTACCTGATCTTCTACAACCTGATCAAAC
CGTACCTGATCCCGCAGATGATGTACAAACTGCCGAACACTATCTCCTCCGAAACTTTCCTGAAATGTCG
ACGGTACCGCGGGTATCGGAAATGTCTTCAGGCTGGAATGAACCTTGAAGCTCGAAAAACAAAGAAAAAA
ATCAAAGGGATTCAGCAAGCCACTGCAGGAGTCTCACAAGACACTTCGGAAAATCCTAACAAAACAATAG
TTCCTGCAGCATTACCACAGCTCACCCCTACCTTGGTGTCACTGCTGGAGGTGATTGAACCCGAGGTGTT
GTATGCAGGATATGATAGCTCTGTTCCAGATTCAGCATGGAGAATTATGACCACACTCAACATGTTAGGT
GGGCGTCAAGTGATTGCAGCAGTGAAATGGGCAAAGGCGATACCAGGCTTCAGAAACTTACACCTGGATG
ACCAAATGACCCTGCTACAGTACTCATGGATGTTTCTCATGGCATTTGCCCTGGGTTGGAGATCATACAG
ACAATCAAGTGGAAACCTGCTCTGCTTTGCTCCTGATCTGATTATTAATGAGCAGAGAATGTCTCTACCC
GGCATGTATGACCAATGTAAACACATGCTGTTTGTCTCCTCTGAATTACAAAGATTGCAGGTATCCTATG
AAGAGTATCTCTGTATGAAAACCTTACTGCTTCTCTCCTCAGTTCCTAAGGAAGGTCTGAAGAGCCAAGA
GTTATTTGATGAGATTCGAATGACTTATATCAAAGAGCTAGGAAAAGCCATCGTCAAAAGGGAAGGGAAC
TCCAGTCAGAACTGGCAACGGTTTTACCAACTGACAAAGCTTCTGGACTCCATGCATGAGGTGGTTGAGA
ATCTCCTTACCTACTGCTTCCAGACATTTTTGGATAAGACCATGAGTATTGAATTCCCAGAGATGTTAGC
TGAAATCATCACTAATCAGATACCAAAATATTCAAATGGAAATATCAAAAAGCTTCTGTTTCATCAAAAA
TTTGGATCCACCGGATCTAGATAACTGATCATAATCAGCCATACCACATTTGTAGAGGTTTTACTTGCTT
TAAAAAACCTCCCACACCTCCCCCTGAACCTGAAACATAAAATGAATGCAATTGTTGTTGTTAACTTGTT
TATTGCAGCTTATAATGGTTACAAATAAAGCAATAGCATCACAAATTTCACAAATAAAGCATTTTTTTCA
CTGCATTCTAGTTGTGGTTTGTCCAAACTCATCAATGTATCTTAACGCGTAAATTGTAAGCGTTAATATT
TTGTTAAAATTCGCGTTAAATTTTTGTTAAATCAGCTCATTTTTTAACCAATAGGCCGAAATCGGCAAAA
TCCCTTATAAATCAAAAGAATAGACCGAGATAGGGT
[37 nt withheld, positions 3325-3361]
AAAGAACGTGGACTCCAACGTCAAAGG
[49 nt withheld, positions 3389-3437]
T
[91 nt withheld, positions 3439-3529]
G
[124 nt withheld, positions 3531-3654]
CAGGTGGCACTTTTCGGGGAAATGTGCGCGGAACCCCTATTTGTTTATTTTTCTAAATACATTCAAATAT
GTATCCGCTCATGAGACAATAACCCTGATAAATGCTTCAATAATATTGAAAAAGGAAGAGTCCTGAGGCG
GAAAGAACCAGCTGTGGAATGTGTGTCAGTTAGGGTGTGGAAAGTCCCCAGGCTCCCCAGCAGGCAGAAG
TATGCAAAGCATGCATCTCAATTAGTCAGCAACCAGGTGTGGAAAGTCCCCAGGCTCCCCAGCAGGCAGA
AGTATGCAAAGCATGCATCTCAATTAGTCAGCAACCATAGTCCCGCCCCTAACTCCGCCCATCCCGCCCC
TAACTCCGCCCAGTTCCGCCCATTCTCCGCCCCATGGCTGACTAATTTTTTTTATTTATGCAGAGGCCGA
GGCCGCCTCGGCCTCTGAGCTATTCCAGAAGTAGTGAGGAGGCTTTTTTGGAGGCCTAGGCTTTTGCAAA
GATCGATCAAGAGACAGGATGAGGATCGTTTCGCATGATTGAACAAGATGGATTGCACGCAGGTTCTCCG
GCCGCTTGGGTGGAGAGGCTATTCGGCTATGACTGGGCACAACAGACAATCGGCTGCTCTGATGCCGCCG
TGTTCCGGCTGTCAGCGCAGGGGCGCCCGGTTCTTTTTGTCAAGACCGACCTGTCCGGTGCCCTGAATGA
ACTGCAAGACGAGGCAGCGCGGCTATCGTGGCTGGCCACGACGGGCGTTCCTTGCGCAGCTGTGCTCGAC
GTTGTCACTGAAGCGGGAAGGGACTGGCTGCTATTGGGCGAAGTGCCGGGGCAGGATCTCCTGTCATCTC
ACCTTGCTCCTGCCGAGAAAGTATCCATCATGGCTGATGCAATGCGGCGGCTGCATACGCTTGATCCGGC
TACCTGCCCATTCGACCACCAAGCGAAACATCGCATCGAGCGAGCACGTACTCGGATGGAAGCCGGTCTT
GTCGATCAGGATGATCTGGACGAAGAGCATCAGGGGCTCGCGCCAGCCGAACTGTTCGCCAGGCTCAAGG
CGAGCATGCCCGACGGCGAGGATCTCGTCGTGACCCATGGCGATGCCTGCTTGCCGAATATCATGGTGGA
AAATGGCCGCTTTTCTGGATTCATCGACTGTGGCCGGCTGGGTGTGGCGGACCGCTATCAGGACATAGCG
TTGGCTACCCGTGATATTGCTGAAGAGCTTGGCGGCGAATGGGCTGACCGCTTCCTCGTGCTTTACGGTA
TCGCCGCTCCCGATTCGCAGCGCATCGCCTTCTATCGCCTTCTTGACGAGTTCTTCTGAGCGGGACTCTG
GGGTTCGAAATGACCGACCAAGCGACGCCCAACCTGCCATCACGAGATTTCGATTCCACCGCCGCCTTCT
ATGAAAGGTTGGGCTTCGGAATCGTTTTCCGGGACGCCGGCTGGATGATCCTCCAGCGCGGGGATCTCAT
GCTGGAGTTCTTCGCCCACCCTAGGGGGAGGCTAACTGAAACACGGAAGGAGACAATACCGGAAGGAACC
CGCGCTATGACGGCAATAAAAAGACAGAATAAAACGCACGGTGTTGGGTCGTTTGTTCATAAACGCGGGG
TTCGGTCCCAGGGCTGGCACTCTGTCGATACCCCACCGAGACCCCATTGGGGCCAATACGCCCGCGTTTC
TTCCTTTTCCCCACCCCACCCCCCAAGTTCGGGTGAAGGCCCAGGGCTCGCAGCCAACGTCGGGGCGGCA
GGCCCTGCCATAGCCTCAGGTTACTCATATATACTTTAGATTGATTTAAAACTTCATTTTTAATTTAAAA
GGATCTAGGTGAAGATCCTTTTTGATAATCTCATGACCAAAATCCCTTAACGTGAGTTTTCGTTCCACTG
AGCGTCAGACCCCGTAGAAAAGATCAAAGGATCTTCTTGAGATCCTTTTTTTCTGCGCGTAATCTGCTGC
TTGCAAACAAAAAAACCACCGCTACCAGCGGTGGTTTGTTTGCCGGATCAAGAGCTACCAACTCTTTTTC
CGAAGGTAACTGGCTTCAGCAGAGCGCAGATACCAAATACTGTTCTTCTAGTGTAGCCGTAGTTAGGCCA
CCACTTCAAGAACTCTGTAGCACCGCCTACATACCTCGCTCTGCTAATCCTGTTACCAGTGGCTGCTGCC
AGTGGCGATAAGTCGTGTCTTACCGGGTTGGACTCAAGACGATAGTTACCGGATAAGGCGCAGCGGTCGG
GCTGAACGGGGGGTTCGTGCACACAGCCCAGCTTGGAGCGAACGACCTACACCGAACTGAGATACCTACA
GCGTGAGCTATGAGAAAGCGCCACGCTTCCCGAAGGGAGAAAGGCGGACAGGTATCCGGTAAGCGGCAGG
GTCGGAACAGGAGAGCGCACGAGGGAGCTTCCAGGGGGAAACGCCTGGTATCTTTATAGTCCTGTCGGGT
TTCGCCACCTCTGACTTGAGCGTCGATTTTTGTGATGCTCGTCAGGGGGGCGGAGCCTATGGAAAAACGC
CAGCAACGCGGCCTTTTTACGGTTCCTGGCCTTTTGCTGGCCTTTTGCTCACATGTTCTTTCCTGCGTTA
TCCCCTGATTCTGTGGATAACCGTATTACCGC
