>Addgene plasmid #17654 | ISceI-GR-RFP | addgene partial sequence | sequence record 44643 | DsRed1-C 5'-AGCTGGACATCACCTCCCACAACG-3'
AGCACGCCGAGGCCCGCCACTCCGGCTCCCAGTCCGGACTCAGATCTCGAGCTCAAATGAAA
[354 nt withheld, positions 63-416]
AAAAAAACCATCCCGAACAACCTGGTTGAAAACTACCTGACCCCGATGTCTCTGGCATACTGGTTCATGG
ATGATGGTGGTAAATGGGATTACAACAAAAACTCTACCAACAAATCGATCGTACTGAACACCCAGTCTTT
CACTTTCGAAGAAGTAGAATACCTGGTTAAGGGTCTGCGTAACAAATTCCAACTGAACTGTTACGTAAAA
ATCAACAAAAACAAACCGATCATCTACATCGATTCTATGTCTTACCTGATCTTCTACAACCTGATCAAAC
CGTACCTGATCCCGCAGATGATGTACAAACTGCCGAACACTATCTCCTCCGAAACTTTCCTGAAATGTCG
ACGGTACCGCGGGTATCGGAAATGTCTTCAGGCTGGAATGAACCTTGAAGCTCGAAAAACAAAGAAAAAA
ATCAAAGGGATTCAGCAAGCCACTGCAGGAGTCTCACAAGACACTTCGGAAAATCCTAACAAAACAATAG
TTCCTGCAGCATTACCACAGCTCACT
