>Addgene plasmid #17654 | ISceI-GR-RFP | addgene partial sequence | sequence record 141863 | mCherry-F 5'-ccccgtaatgcagaagaaga-3'
AGCTGTCCCCCAGGACGGCGTGCTGAAGGGCGAGATCTCCCACGCCCTGAAGCTGAAGGACGGCGGCCAC
TACACCTGCGACTTCAAGACCGTGTACAAGGCCAAGAAGCCCGTGCAGCTGCCCGGCAACCACTACGTGG
ACTCCAAGCTGGACATCACCAACCACAACGAGGACTACACCGTGGTGGAGCAGTACGAGCACGCCGAGGC
CCGCCACTCCGGCTCCCAGTCCGGACTCAGATCTCGAGCTCAAATGAAA
[354 nt withheld, positions 260-613]
AAAAAAACCATCCCGAACAACCTGGTTGAAAACTACCTGACCCCGATGTCTCTGGCATACTGGTTCATGG
ATGATGGTGGTAAATGGGATTACAACAAAAACTCTACCAACAAATCGATCGTACTGAACACCCAGTCTTT
CACTTTCGAAGAAGTAGAATACCTGGTTAAGGGTCTGCGTAACAAATTCCAACTGAACTGTTACGTAAAA
ATCAACAAAAACAAACCGATCATCTACATCGATTCTATGTCTTACCTGATCTTCTACAACCTGATCAAAC
CGTACCTGATCCCGCAGATGATGTACAAACTGCCGAACACTATCTCCTCCGA
